>Addgene plasmid #49558 | GBK-Rab6AQ72LdeltaCSC | depositor full sequence | sequence record 73948 | GBK-Rab6AQ72LdeltaCSC sequence 7912 bps
CGGTGCGGGCCTCTTCGCTATTACGCCAGATCCTTTTGTTGTTTCCGGGTGTACAATATGGACTTCCTCT
TTTCTGGCAACCAAACCCATACATCGGGATTCCTATAATACCTTCGTTGGTCTCCCTAACATGTAGGTGG
CGGAGGGGAGATATACAATAGAACAGATACCAGACAAGACATAATGGGCTAAACAAGACTACACCAATTA
CACTGCCTCATTGATGGTGGTACATAACGAACTAATACTGTAGCCCTAGACTTGATAGCCATCATCATAT
CGAAGTTTCACTACCCTTTTTCCATTTGCCATCTATTGAAGTAATAATAGGCGCATGCAACTTCTTTTCT
TTTTTTTTCTTTTCTCTCTCCCCCGTTGTTGTCTCACCATATCCGCAATGACAAAAAAAATGATGGAAGA
CACTAAAGGAAAAAATTAACGACAAAGACAGCACCAACAGATGTCGTTGTTCCAGAGCTGATGAGGGGTA
TCTCGAAGCACACGAAACTTTTTCCTTCCTTCATTCACGCACACTACTCTCTAATGAGCAACGGTATACG
GCCTTCCTTCCAGTTACTTGAATTTGAAATAAAAAAAGTTTGCTGTCTTGCTATCAAGTATAAATAGACC
TGCAATTATTAATCTTTTGTTTCCTCGTCATTGTTCTCGTTCCCTTTCTTCCTTGTTTCTTTTTCTGCAC
AATATTTCAAGCTATACCAAGCATACAATCAACTCCAAGCTTGAAGCAAGCCTCCTGAAAGATGAAGCTA
CTGTCTTCTATCGAACAAGCATGCGATATTTGCCGACTTAAAAAGCTCAAGTGCTCCAAAGAAAAACCGA
AGTGCGCCAAGTGTCTGAAGAACAACTGGGAGTGTCGCTACTCTCCCAAAACCAAAAGGTCTCCGCTGAC
TAGGGCACATCTGACAGAAGTGGAATCAAGGCTAGAAAGACTGGAACAGCTATTTCTACTGATTTTTCCT
CGAGAAGACCTTGACATGATTTTGAAAATGGATTCTTTACAGGATATAAAAGCATTGTTAACAGGATTAT
TTGTACAAGATAATGTGAATAAAGATGCCGTCACAGATAGATTGGCTTCAGTGGAGACTGATATGCCTCT
AACATTGAGACAGCATAGAATAAGTGCGACATCATCATCGGAAGAGAGTAGTAACAAAGGTCAAAGACAG
TTGACTGTATCGCCGGAATTTGTAATACGACTCACTATAGGGCGAGCCGCCATCATGGAGGAGCAGAAGC
TGATCTCAGAGGAGGACCTGCATATGGCCATGGAGGCCGAATTCATGTCCACGGGCGGAGACTTCGGGAA
TCCGCTGAGGAAATTCAAGCTGGTGTTCCTGGGGGAGCAAAGCGTTGGAAAGACATCTTTGATCACCAGA
TTCATGTATGACAGTTTTGACAACACCTATCAGGCAACAATTGGCATTGACTTTTTATCAAAAACTATGT
ACTTGGAGGATCGAACAGTACGATTGCAATTATGGGACACAGCAGGTCTAGAGCGGTTCAGGAGCTTGAT
TCCTAGCTACATTCGTGACTCCACTGTGGCAGTTGTTGTTTATGATATCACAAATGTTAACTCATTCCAG
CAAACTACAAAGTGGATTGATGATGTCAGAACAGAAAGAGGAAGTGATGTTATCATCATGCTAGTAGGAA
ATAAAACAGATCTTGCTGACAAGAGGCAAGTGTCAATTGAGGAGGGAGAGAGGAAAGCCAAAGAGCTGAA
TGTTATGTTTATTGAAACTAGTGCAAAAGCTGGATACAATGTAAAGCAGCTCTTTCGACGTGTAGCAGCA
GCTTTGCCGGGAATGGAAAGCACACAGGACAGAAGCAGAGAAGATATGATTGACATAAAACTGGAAAAGC
CTCAGGAGCAACCAGTCAGTGAAGGAGGCTAACTCGACCTGCAGCGGCCGCATAACTAGCATAACCCCTT
GGGGCCTCTAAACGGGTCTTGAGGGGTTTTTTGCGCGCTTGCAGCCAAGCTAATTCCGGGCGAATTTCTT
ATGATTTATGATTTTTATTATTAAATAAGTTATAAAAAAAATAAGTGTATACAAATTTTAAAGTGACTCT
TAGGTTTTAAAACGAAAATTCTTATTCTTGAGTAACTCTTTCCTGTAGGTCAGGTTGCTTTCTCAGGTAT
AGCATGAGGTCGCTCTTATTGACCACACCTCTACCGGCATGCAAGCTTGGCGTAATCATGGTCATAGCTG
TTTCCTGTGTGAAATTGTTATCCGCTCACAATTCCACACAACATACGAGCCGGAAGCATAAAGTGTAAAG
CCTGGGGTGCCTAATGAGTGAGGTAACTCACATTAATTGCGTTGCGCTCACTGCCCGCTTTCCAGTCGGG
AAACCTGTCGTGCCAGCTGCATTAATGAATCGGCCAACGCGCGGGGAGAGGCGGTTTGCGTATTGGGCGC
TCTTCCGCTTCCTCGCTCACTGACTCGCTGCGCTCGGTCGTTCGGCTGCGGCGAGCGGTATCAGCTCACT
CAAAGGCGGTAATACGGTTATCCACAGAATCAGGGGATAACGCAGGAAAGAACATGTGAGCAAAAGGCCA
GCAAAAGGCCAGGAACCGTAAAAAGGCCGCGTTGCTGGCGTTTTTCCATAGGCTCCGCCCCCCTGACGAG
CATCACAAAAATCGACGCTCAAGTCAGAGGTGGCGAAACCCGACAGGACTATAAAGATACCAGGCGTTTC
CCCCTGGAAGCTCCCTCGTGCGCTCTCCTGTTCCGACCCTGCCGCTTACCGGATACCTGTCCGCCTTTCT
CCCTTCGGGAAGCGTGGCGCTTTCTCATAGCTCACGCTGTAGGTATCTCAGTTCGGTGTAGGTCGTTCGC
TCCAAGCTGGGCTGTGTGCACGAACCCCCCGTTCAGCCCGACCGCTGCGCCTTATCCGGTAACTATCGTC
TTGAGTCCAACCCGGTAAGACACGACTTATCGCCACTGGCAGCAGCCACTGGTAACAGGATTAGCAGAGC
GAGGTATGTAGGCGGTGCTACAGAGTTCTTGAAGTGGTGGCCTAACTACGGCTACACTAGAAGGACAGTA
TTTGGTATCTGCGCTCTGCTGAAGCCAGTTACCTTCGGAAAAAGAGTTGGTAGCTCTTGATCCGGCAAAC
AAACCACCGCTGGTAGCGGTGGTTTTTTTGTTTGCAAGCAGCAGATTACGCGCAGAAAAAAAGGATCTCA
AGAAGATCCTTTGATCTTTTCTACGGGGTCTGACGCTCAGTGGAACGAAAACTCACGTTAAGGGATTTTG
GTCATGAGATTATCAAAAAGGATCTTCACCTAGATCCTTTTAAATTAAAAATGAAGTTTTAAATCAATCT
AAAGTATATATGAGTAACCTGAGGCTATGGCAGGGCCTGCCGCCCCGACGTTGGCTGCGAGCCCTGGGCC
TTCACCCGAACTTGGGGGGTGGGGTGGGGAAAAGGAAGAAACGCGGGCGTATTGGCCCCAATGGGGTCTC
GGTGGGGTATCGACAGAGTGCCAGCCCTGGGACCGAACCCCGCGTTTATGAACAAACGACCCAACACCGT
GCGTTTTATTCTGTCTTTTTATTGCCGTCATAGCGCGGGTTCCTTCCGGTATTGTCTCCTTCCGTGTTTC
AGTTAGCCTCCCCCTAGGGTGGGCGAAGAACTCCAGCATGAGATCCCCGCGCTGGAGGATCATCCAGCCG
GCGTCCCGGAAAACGATTCCGAAGCCCAACCTTTCATAGAAGGCGGCGGTGGAATCGAAATCTCGTGATG
GCAGGTTGGGCGTCGCTTGGTCGGTTCATTTCGAACCCCAGAGTCCCGCTCAGAAGAACTCGTCAAGAAG
GCGATAGAAGGCGATGCGCTGCGAATCGGGAGCGGCGATACCGTAAAGCACGAGGAAGCGGTCAGCCCAT
TCGCCGCCAAGCTCTTCAGCAATATCACGGGTAGCCAACGCTATGTCCTGATAGCGGTCCGCCACACCCA
GCCGGCCACAGTCGATGAATCCAGAAAAGCGGCCATTTTCCACCATGATATTCGGCAAGCAGGCATCGTC
ATGGGTCACGACGAGATCCTCGCCGTCGGGCATGCTCGCCTTGAGCCTGGCGAACAGTTCGGCTGGCGCG
AGCCCCTGATGCTCTTCGTCCAGATCATCCTGATCGACAAGACCGGCTTCCATCCGAGTACGTGCTCGCT
CGATGCGATGTTTCGCTTGGTGGTCGAATGGGCAGGTAGCCGGATCAAGCGTATGCAGCCGCCGCATTGC
ATCAGCCATGATGGATACTTTCTCGGCAGGAGCAAGGTGAGATGACAGGAGATCCTGCCCCGGCACTTCG
CCCAATAGCAGCCAGTCCCTTCCCGCTTCAGTGACAACGTCGAGCACAGCTGCGCAAGGAACGCCCGTCG
TGGCCAGCCACGATAGCCGCGCTGCCTCGTCTTGCAGTTCATTCAGGGCACCGGACAGGTCGGTCTTGAC
AAAAAGAACCGGGCGCCCCTGCGCTGACAGCCGGAACACGGCGGCATCAGAGCAGCCGATTGTCTGTTGT
GCCCAGTCATAGCCGAATAGCCTCTCCACCCAAGCGGCCGGAGAACCTGCGTGCAATCCATCTTGTTCAA
TCATACTCTTCCTTTTTCAATATTATTGAAGCATTTATCAGGGTTATTGTCTCATGAGCGGATACATATT
TGAATGTATTTAGAAAAATAAACAAATAGGGGTTCCGCGCACATTTCCCCGAAAAGTGCCACCTGAACGA
AGCATCTGTGCTTCATTTTGTAGAACAAAAATGCAACGCGAGAGCGCTAATTTTTCAAACAAAGAATCTG
AGCTGCATTTTTACAGAACAGAAATGCAACGCGAAAGCGCTATTTTACCAACGAAGAATCTGTGCTTCAT
TTTTGTAAAACAAAAATGCAACGCGAGAGCGCTAATTTTTCAAACAAAGAATCTGAGCTGCATTTTTACA
GAACAGAAATGCAACGCGAGAGCGCTATTTTACCAACAAAGAATCTATACTTCTTTTTTGTTCTACAAAA
ATGCATCCCGAGAGCGCTATTTTTCTAACAAAGCATCTTAGATTACTTTTTTTCTCCTTTGTGCGCTCTA
TAATGCAGTCTCTTGATAACTTTTTGCACTGTAGGTCCGTTAAGGTTAGAAGAAGGCTACTTTGGTGTCT
ATTTTCTCTTCCATAAAAAAAGCCTGACTCCACTTCCCGCGTTTACTGATTACTAGCGAAGCTGCGGGTG
CATTTTTTCAAGATAAAGGCATCCCCGATTATATTCTATACCGATGTGGATTGCGCATACTTTGTGAACA
GAAAGTGATAGCGTTGATGATTCTTCATTGGTCAGAAAATTATGAACGGTTTCTTCTATTTTGTCTCTAT
ATACTACGTATAGGAAATGTTTACATTTTCGTATTGTTTTCGATTCACTCTATGAATAGTTCTTACTACA
ATTTTTTTGTCTAAAGAGTAATACTAGAGATAAACATAAAAAATGTAGAGGTCGAGTTTAGATGCAAGTT
CAAGGAGCGAAAGGTGGATGGGTAGGTTATATAGGGATATAGCACAGAGATATATAGCAAAGAGATACTT
TTGAGCAATGTTTGTGGAAGCGGTATTCGCAATATTTTAGTAGCTCGTTACAGTCCGGTGCGTTTTTGGT
TTTTTGAAAGTGCGTCTTCAGAGCGCTTTTGGTTTTCAAAAGCGCTCTGAAGTTCCTATACTTTCTAGAG
AATAGGAACTTCGGAATAGGAACTTCAAAGCGTTTCCGAAAACGAGCGCTTCCGAAAATGCAACGCGAGC
TGCGCACATACAGCTCACTGTTCACGTCGCACCTATATCTGCGTGTTGCCTGTATATATATATACATGAG
AAGAACGGCATAGTGCGTGTTTATGCTTAAATGCGTACTTATATGCGTCTATTTATGTAGGATGAAAGGT
AGTCTAGTACCTCCTGTGATATTATCCCATTCCATGCGGGGTATCGTATGCTTCCTTCAGCACTACCCTT
TAGCTGTTCTATATGCTGCCACTCCTCAATTGGATTAGTCTCATCCTTCAATGCTATCATTTCCTTTGAT
ATTGGATCATATTAAGAAACCATTATTATCATGACATTAACCTATAAAAATAGGCGTATCACGAGGCCCT
TTCGTCTCGCGCGTTTCGGTGATGACGGTGAAAACCTCTGACACATGCAGCTCCCGGAGACGGTCACAGC
TTGTCTGTAAGCGGATGCCGGGAGCAGACAAGCCCGTCAGGGCGCGTCAGCGGGTGTTGGCGGGTGTCGG
GGCTGGCTTAACTATGCGGCATCAGAGCAGATTGTACTGAGAGTGCACCATAGATCAACGACATTACTAT
ATATATAATATAGGAAGCATTTAATAGAACAGCATCGTAATATATGTGTACTTTGCAGTTATGACGCCAG
ATGGCAGTAGTGGAAGATATTCTTTATTGAAAAATAGCTTGTCACCTTACGTACAATCTTGATCCGGAGC
TTTTCTTTTTTTGCCGATTAAGAATTAATTCGGTCGAAAAAAGAAAAGGAGAGGGCCAAGAGGGAGGGCA
TTGGTGACTATTGAGCACGTGAGTATACGTGATTAAGCACACAAAGGCAGCTTGGAGTATGTCTGTTATT
AATTTCACAGGTAGTTCTGGTCCATTGGTGAAAGTTTGCGGCTTGCAGAGCACAGAGGCCGCAGAATGTG
CTCTAGATTCCGATGCTGACTTGCTGGGTATTATATGTGTGCCCAATAGAAAGAGAACAATTGACCCGGT
TATTGCAAGGAAAATTTCAAGTCTTGTAAAAGCATATAAAAATAGTTCAGGCACTCCGAAATACTTGGTT
GGCGTGTTTCGTAATCAACCTAAGGAGGATGTTTTGGCTCTGGTCAATGATTACGGCATTGATATCGTCC
AACTGCATGGAGATGAGTCGTGGCAAGAATACCAAGAGTTCCTCGGTTTGCCAGTTATTAAAAGACTCGT
ATTTCCAAAAGACTGCAACATACTACTCAGTGCAGCTTCACAGAAACCTCATTCGTTTATTCCCTTGTTT
GATTCAGAAGCAGGTGGGACAGGTGAACTTTTGGATTGGAACTCGATTTCTGACTGGGTTGGAAGGCAAG
AGAGCCCCGAAAGCTTACATTTTATGTTAGCTGGTGGACTGACGCCAGAAAATGTTGGTGATGCGCTTAG
ATTAAATGGCGTTATTGGTGTTGATGTAAGCGGAGGTGTGGAGACAAATGGTGTAAAAGACTCTAACAAA
ATAGCAAATTTCGTCAAAAATGCTAAGAAATAGGTTATTACTGAGTAGTATTTATTTAAGTATTGTTTGT
GCACTTGCCGATCTATGCGGTGTGAAATACCGCACAGATGCGTAAGGAGAAAATACCGCATCAGGAAATT
GTAAACGTTAATATTTTGTTAAAATTCGCGTTAAATTTTTGTTAAATCAGCTCATTTTTTAACCAATAGG
CCGAAATCGGCAAAATCCCTTATAAATCAAAAGAATAGACCGAGATAGGGT
[37 nt withheld, positions 7542-7578]
AAAGAACGTGGACTCCAACGTCAAAGG
[49 nt withheld, positions 7606-7654]
T
[91 nt withheld, positions 7656-7746]
G
[124 nt withheld, positions 7748-7871]
CCATTCGCCATTCAGGCTGCGCAACTGTTGGGAAGGGCGAT
Features (pLannotate 1.2.2; 24 found; start..end, strand, type, name):
     30..734     +  promoter       ADH1 promoter: S. cerevisiae ADH1; promoter for alcohol dehydrogenase 1
    762..1202    +  CDS            GAL4 DNA binding domain: DNA binding domain of the GAL4 transcriptional activator; Saccharomyces cerevisiae GAL4 (truncated)
   1213..1231    +  promoter       T7 promoter: promoter for bacteriophage T7 RNA polymerase
   1305..1919    +  CDS            RAB6A: RAB6A_HUMAN - Also known as RAB6. Experimental evidence at protein level: Swiss-Prot protein existence level 1. Protein transport. Regulator of membrane traffic from the Golgi apparatus towards the endoplasmic reticulum (ER). Has a low GTPase activity. Involved in COPI-independent retrograde transport from the Golgi to the ER (PubMed:25962623). From Homo sapiens (Human).
   1946..1993    +  terminator     T7 terminator: transcription terminator for bacteriophage T7 RNA polymerase
   2020..2207    +  terminator     ADH1 terminator: S. cerevisiae ADH1; transcription terminator for the S. cerevisiae alcohol dehydrogenase 1 (ADH1) gene
   2255..2271    -  protein_bind   lac operator: The lac repressor binds to the lac operator to inhibit transcription in E. coli. This inhibition can be relieved by adding lactose or isopropyl-β-D-thiogalactopyranoside (IPTG). lac repressor encoded by lacI
   2279..2309    -  promoter       lac promoter: promoter for the E. coli lac operon
   2324..2345    -  protein_bind   CAP binding site: CAP binding activates transcription in the presence of cAMP. E. coli catabolite activator protein
   2358..2450    -  CDS            lacI (fragment): lac repressor; lacI; The lac repressor binds to the lac operator to inhibit transcription in E. coli. This inhibition can be relieved by adding lactose or isopropyl-β-D-thiogalactopyranoside (IPTG).
   2633..3221    -  rep_origin     ori: high-copy-number ColE1/pMB1/pBR322/pUC origin of replication
   3443..3459    +  polyA_signal   bGH poly(A) signal (fragment): bovine growth hormone polyadenylation signal
   3550..3597    -  polyA_signal   HSV TK poly(A) signal: herpes simplex virus thymidine kinase polyadenylation signal (Cole and Stacy, 1985)
   3656..3805    -  CDS            ble (fragment): BLE_KLEPN - Experimental evidence at protein level: Swiss-Prot protein existence level 1. Binding protein with a strong affinity to the bleomycin family of antibiotics. Binds to CL990; an antimitotic-antibiotic compound. From Klebsiella pneumoniae.
   3830..4624    -  CDS            NeoR/KanR: aminoglycoside phosphotransferase from Tn5; aph(3')-II (or nptII); confers resistance to neomycin, kanamycin, and G418 (Geneticin®)
   4625..4729    -  promoter       AmpR promoter: bla
   4756..6098    -  rep_origin     2μ ori: yeast 2μ plasmid origin of replication
   6166..6201    +  CDS            rop (fragment): Rop protein, which maintains plasmids at low copy number; rop
   6303..6352    +  misc_feature   bom (fragment): basis of mobility region from pBR322
   6491..6638    +  promoter       TRP1 promoter: S. cerevisiae TRP1
   6639..7313    +  CDS            TRP1: phosphoribosylanthranilate isomerase, required for tryptophan biosynthesis; S. cerevisiae TRP1; yeast auxotrophic marker
   7364..7415    +  misc_feature   bom (fragment): basis of mobility region from pBR322
   7416..7871    -  rep_origin     f1 ori (sequence partly withheld): f1 bacteriophage origin of replication; arrow indicates direction of (+) strand synthesis
   7875..29      -  CDS            lacZα (fragment) (across the origin): LacZα fragment of β-galactosidase; lacZ fragment
