[The description below was written by a language model from this plasmid's Addgene catalogue record and pLannotate feature annotations shown in this document.]
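Description:
GBK-Rab6AQ72LdeltaCSC is a yeast two-hybrid "bait" plasmid of about 7.9 kb, built on the Clontech GBK-T7 backbone for expression of a GAL4 DNA-binding-domain fusion in Saccharomyces cerevisiae. It is a yeast–E. coli shuttle vector. A high-copy ColE1/pUC-type origin and a Tn5 NeoR/KanR gene driven by a bacterial bla promoter support kanamycin selection in bacteria. The 2μ origin and the TRP1 auxotrophic marker, with its own promoter, maintain the plasmid episomally in trp1 yeast on tryptophan-deficient medium. The catalogue also lists G418 as a selection, reflecting the same aminoglycoside phosphotransferase gene. An f1 origin and several small backbone remnants (lac promoter/operator, lacZα, rop, bom and ble fragments) are also annotated but have no evident role in the construct's use.

The expression cassette runs from the yeast ADH1 promoter through the GAL4 DNA-binding domain into a roughly 600 bp human RAB6A coding sequence, and it ends at the ADH1 terminator. The insert was cloned at a retained EcoRI site and a destroyed XhoI/SalI junction. The record lists an N-terminal Myc epitope between the GAL4 domain and the insert, though it is not separately annotated in the feature table. A T7 promoter upstream of the insert and a T7 terminator downstream permit in vitro transcription of the tagged insert without the GAL4 portion, and the promoter also serves as a sequencing primer site. The Rab6A carries a glutamine 72 to leucine substitution, a change at the position generally used to impair GTP hydrolysis and lock Rab proteins in the active state. It also lacks the three C-terminal residues (CSC), the cysteine motif normally prenylated for membrane attachment, and this deletion would help keep the bait soluble and able to reach the nucleus. The associated study screened Rab GTPases for interaction with a Chlamydia pneumoniae inclusion membrane protein.
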