Addgene plasmid #49558: GBK-Rab6AQ72LdeltaCSC
Purpose: expresses GAL4BD-Rab6AQ72LdeltaCSC in yeast
Depositing lab: Marci Scidmore. Publication: Chlamydia pneumoniae inclusion membrane protein Cpn0585 interacts with multiple Rab GTPases. Cortes C, Rzomp KA, Tvinnereim A, Scidmore MA, Wizel B. Infect Immun. 2007 Dec;75(12):5586-96. Epub 2007 Oct 1. 10.1128/IAI.01020-07 PubMed 17908815.
Backbone
  Vector backbone: GBK-T7
  Backbone manufacturer: Clontech
  Backbone size w/o insert (bp): 7300
  Total vector size (bp): 7900
  Vector type: Yeast Expression
  Selectable markers: Neomycin (select with G418), TRP1
Growth in bacteria
  Bacterial resistance: Kanamycin, 50 μg/mL
  Growth temperature: 37°C
  Growth strain: DH5alpha
  Copy number: High Copy
Gene/Insert
  Gene/Insert name: Rab6AQ72LdeltaCSC (alt name: Rab6A isoform b)
  Species: H. sapiens (human)
  Insert size (bp): 600
  Mutation: Glutamine 72 to Leucine, deleted last 3 amino acids (CSC)
  Entrez Gene: RAB6A (a.k.a. RAB6)
  Promoter: ADHI
  Tag / fusion protein: Gal4 Binding Domain (N terminal on insert); Myc (N terminal on insert)
  Cloning method: Restriction Enzyme; 5′ cloning site EcoRI (not destroyed); 3′ cloning site XhoI/SalI (destroyed during cloning)
  Sequencing primers: 5′ T7 (TAATACGACTCACTATAGGG)
Resource information
  A portion of this plasmid was derived from a plasmid made by: Rab6A cDNA derived from pCDNA3.1+Rab6A purchased from Missouri S&T cDNA Resource Center
Terms and licenses: Academic/Nonprofit Terms; Industry Terms: Not Available to Industry
How to cite: GBK-Rab6AQ72LdeltaCSC was a gift from Marci Scidmore (Addgene plasmid # 49558)
