>Addgene plasmid #49558 | GBK-Rab6AQ72LdeltaCSC | addgene partial sequence | sequence record 75896 | Gal4_N_term
TCGCCGGAATTTGTAATACGACTCACTATAGGGCGAGCCGCCATCATGGAGGAGCAGAAGCTGATCTCAG
AGGAGGACCTGCATATGGCCATGGAGGCCGAATTCATGTCCACGGGCGGAGACTTCGGGAATCCGCTGAG
GAAATTCAAGCTGGTGTTCCTGGGGGAGCAAAGCGTTGGAAAGACATCTTTGATCACCAGATTCATGTAT
GACAGTTTTGACAACACCTATCAGGCAACAATTGGCATTGACTTTTTATCAAAAACTATGTACTTGGAGG
ATCGAACAGTACGATTGCAATTATGGGACACAGCAGGTCTAGAGCGGTTCAGGAGCTTGATTCCTAGCTA
CATTCGTGACTCCACTGTGGCAGTTGTTGTTTATGATATCACAAATGTTAACTCATTCCAGCAAACTACA
AAGTGGATTGATGATGTCAGAACAGAAAGAGGAAGTGATGTTATCATCATGCTAGTAGGAAATAAAACAG
ATCTTGCTGACAAGAGGCAAGTGTCAATTGAGGAGGGAGAGAGGAAAGCCAAAGAGCTGAATGTTATGTT
TATTGAAACTAGTGCAAAAGCTGGATACAATGTAAAGCAGCTCTTTCGACGTGTAGCAGCAGCTTTGCCG
GGAATGGAAAGCACACAGGACAGAAGCAGAGAAGATATGATTGACATAAAACTGGAAAAGCCTCAGGAGC
AACCAGTCAGTGAAGGAGGCTAACTCGACCTGCAGCGGCCGCATAACTAGCATAACCCCTTGGGGCCTCT
AAACGGGTCTTGAGGGGTTTTTTGCGCGCTTGCAGCCAAGCTAATTCCGGGCGAATTTCTTATGATTTAT
GATTTTTATTATTAAATAAGTTATAAAAAAAATAAGTGTATACAAATTTTAAAGTGACTCTTAGGTTTTA
AAACGAAAATTCTTATTCTTGAGTAACTCTTTCCTGTAGGTCAGGTTGCTTTCTCAGGTATAGCATGAGG
TCGCTCTTATTGACCACACCTCTACCGGCATGCAAGCTTGGCGTAATCATGG
